Addgene plasmid #21486: PGL3-MK17
Depositing lab: Shoumo Bhattacharya. Depositing organization: University of Oxford. Publication: Molecular cloning and chromosomal localization of the human CITED2 gene encoding p35srj/Mrg1. Leung MK, Jones T, Michels CL, Livingston DM, Bhattacharya S. Genomics. 1999 Nov 1. 61(3):307-13. 10.1006/geno.1999.5970 PubMed 10552932.
Backbone
  Vector backbone: PGL3 Basic
  Backbone manufacturer: Promega
  Backbone size w/o insert (bp): 4800
  Vector type: Mammalian Expression, Luciferase
Growth in bacteria
  Bacterial resistance: Ampicillin, 100 μg/mL
  Growth temperature: 37°C
  Growth strain: DH5alpha
  Copy number: High Copy
Gene/Insert
  Gene/Insert name: Cited2 Promoter
  Species: H. sapiens (human)
  Insert size (bp): 3440
  GenBank ID: AF129290
  Entrez Gene: CITED2 (a.k.a. ASD8, MRG-1, MRG1, P35SRJ, VSD2)
  Tag / fusion protein: Luciferase (C terminal on backbone)
  Cloning method: Restriction Enzyme; 5′ cloning site kpnI (not destroyed); 3′ cloning site xhoI (not destroyed)
  Sequencing primers: 5′ CTAGCAAAATAGGCTGTCCC; 3′ CTTTATGTTTTTGGCGTCTTCCA
Terms and licenses: Academic/Nonprofit Terms; Industry Terms: Not Available to Industry
Depositor comments: Contains bases -3375 to +65 of cited2 genomic sequence. Constructed by cloning a 2.8kb KpnI/AvrII genomic fragment into the MK14 plasmid
How to cite: PGL3-MK17 was a gift from Shoumo Bhattacharya (Addgene plasmid # 21486 ; http://n2t.net/addgene:21486 ; RRID:Addgene_21486)
