[The description below was written by a language model from this plasmid's Addgene catalogue record.]
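Description:
PGL3-MK17 is a promoter-reporter plasmid built on the Promega pGL3-Basic backbone (about 4.8 kb without insert), a luciferase vector intended for transfection into mammalian cells. pGL3-Basic carries a firefly luciferase coding sequence but no eukaryotic promoter or enhancer of its own, so luciferase output depends on whatever regulatory DNA is placed upstream of the reporter. The plasmid is maintained in E. coli as a high-copy construct under ampicillin selection. No feature table accompanies the record, so details of the origin and other backbone elements are not individually listed.

The insert is a roughly 3.4 kb fragment of human CITED2 genomic sequence (the gene also known as MRG1 or p35srj), spanning positions -3375 to +65 according to the depositor. It therefore comprises the upstream regulatory region and a short stretch beyond position +1. It sits between KpnI and XhoI sites in the multiple cloning site, both of which remain intact, with luciferase lying downstream on the backbone. Although the catalogue lists luciferase as a C-terminal "tag", the arrangement described is that of a promoter driving a reporter. According to the depositor, the plasmid was assembled by adding a 2.8 kb KpnI/AvrII genomic fragment to an earlier construct, MK14, which suggests that it extends a shorter promoter plasmid further upstream.

The construct is suited to measuring CITED2 promoter activity in transfected cells. Examples include testing how stimuli or transcription factors affect it, or comparing it with shorter promoter constructs to map regulatory regions. The record does not itself describe specific experiments.
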