>Addgene plasmid #21486 | PGL3-MK17 | addgene partial sequence | sequence record 27211 | 21486 with LucNrev
GATAGATGGCGCCGGGCCTTTCTTTATGTTTTTGGCGTCTTCCATGGTGGCTTTACCAACAGTACCGGAA
TGCCAAGCTTACTTAGATCGCAGATCTCGAGCCCGGCCGCTGGGGCAGATTCGGAGCCGTTCCCTTTTAT
TTCCCCTCCGTTGCCCTCACAGCTCGGCAGGACCGCCCGGCAGCTGCCAACAATGAGCTGTGTTTCTTAG
GGCTTTGGCCACAGTTAATATAGGCATTTCGGAAAGGCGGAGCGAGAGCCTCCAGGGCGGGCGGCGCCAA
GACGCGGATTCCGGAACACCGCGAACACCCTGGACCGGGTCCCGGAGCCGCGTCCCCGCCGCCCGCGGCA
CGTGCTGCAGAGGCTGCGGGGCCCGGGGGCCGCCCAGTCGCCCCGTCGCCCCCCGACTCTGGTTTCTTCC
CGGCCCAGAAACGCGAGGTTGGCTCAGCCACCCCCGAGGCAGGGGGAAAATCCTCCCCTGCCGCCCCGCC
CGAAGGTAGAGCCTGCCGGGATAGCCACGAGGAGAGCTCACCGCCCCCCTCAGGCTGGATCTACCCCACC
CCCAGCTTTCTCACTCGGTTCACCTAGCGATCTG
